>Addgene plasmid #79752 | pLEELA | depositor full sequence | sequence record 156992 | Full plasmid sequence
TCGAGAAAGAGGATCCACCTGAGGCCTCCGTTCCATGGGCTAGAAGCTTCTCCTCCTCTGCTAACGTAAG
CCTCTCTGTTTTTTTTCTCTGTTTCTTTTGAAATGAATCCAATTAGTGATGATAATCTGTGTTTGATGTA
TCATTGATTTAACATCTTGACAATGAATCGTGATCGGAAGTGATAAAGTTATGGGTCAACGGTTTCAAAG
AGAGAGAAAGACTTTTAGAGTCAACTCTCGACTCTTTCTTAATTATGTTATTGCTATTTGTCTCTTTTCT
TGAAGTCTGAACAATTCTTGGGATTGTTTTGCAGGTTCTAGCTTCTCCAACCACAGGAATTCATCGCCCG
GGACTGGGTTATCACAAGTTTGTACAAAAAAGCTGAACGAGAAACGTAAAATGATATAAATATCAATATA
TTAAATTAGATTTTGCATAAAAAACAGACTACATAATACTGTAAAACACAACATATCCAGTCACTATGGC
GGCCGCATTAGGCACCCCAGGCTTTACACTTTATGCTTCCGGCTCGTATAATGTGTGGATTTTGAGTTAG
GATCCGGCGAGATTTTCAGGAGCTAAGGAAGCTAAAATGGAGAAAAAAATCACTGGATATACCACCGTTG
ATATATCCCAATGGCATCGTAAAGAACATTTTGAGGCATTTCAGTCAGTTGCTCAATGTACCTATAACCA
GACCGTTCAGCTGGATATTACGGCCTTTTTAAAGACCGTAAAGAAAAATAAGCACAAGTTTTATCCGGCC
TTTATTCACATTCTTGCCCGCCTGATGAATGCTCATCCGGAATTCCGTATGGCAATGAAAGACGGTGAGC
TGGTGATATGGGATAGTGTTCACCCTTGTTACACCGTTTTCCATGAGCAAACTGAAACGTTTTCATCGCT
CTGGAGTGAATACCACGACGATTTCCGGCAGTTTCTACACATATATTCGCAAGATGTGGCGTGTTACGGT
GAAAACCTGGCCTATTTCCCTAAAGGGTTTATTGAGAATATGTTTTTCGTCTCAGCCAATCCCTGGGTGA
GTTTCACCAGTTTTGATTTAAACGTGGCCAATATGGACAACTTCTTCGCCCCCGTTTTCACCATGGGCAA
ATATTATACGCAAGGCGACAAGGTGCTGATGCCGCTGGCGATTCAGGTTCATCATGCCGTCTGTGATGGC
TTCCATGTCGGCAGAATGCTTAATGAATTACAACAGTACTGCGATGAGTGGCAGGGCGGGGCGTAAACGC
GTGGATCCGGCTTACTAAAAGCCAGATAACAGTATGCGTATTTGCGCGCTGATTTTTGCGGTATAAGAAT
ATATACTGATATGTATACCCGAAGTATGTCAAAAAGAGGTGTGCTATGAAGCAGCGTATTACAGTGACAG
TTGACAGCGACAGCTATCAGTTGCTCAAGGCATATATGATGTCAATATCTCCGGTCTGGTAAGCACAACC
ATGCAGAATGAAGCCCGTCGTCTGCGTGCCGAACGCTGGAAAGCGGAAAATCAGGAAGGGATGGCTGAGG
TCGCCCGGTTTATTGAAATGAACGGCTCTTTTGCTGACGAGAACAGGGACTGGTGAAATGCAGTTTAAGG
TTTACACCTATAAAAGAGAGAGCCGTTATCGTCTGTTTGTGGATGTACAGAGTGATATTATTGACACGCC
CGGGCGACGGATGGTGATCCCCCTGGCCAGTGCACGTCTGCTGTCAGATAAAGTCTCCCGTGAACTTTAC
CCGGTGGTGCATATCGGGGATGAAAGCTGGCGCATGATGACCACCGATATGGCCAGTGTGCCGGTCTCCG
TTATCGGGGAAGAAGTGGCTGATCTCAGCCACCGCGAAAATGACATCAAAAACGCCATTAACCTGATGTT
CTGGGGAATATAAATGTCAGGCTCCCTTATACACAGCCAGTCTGCAGGTCGACCATAGTGACTGGATATG
TTGTGTTTTACAGTATTATGTAGTCTGTTTTTTATGCAAAATCTAATTTAATATATTGATATTTATATCA
TTTTACGTTTCTCGTTCAGCTTTCTTGTACAAAGTGGTGATAACTTCCGATCGATTCTAGACTAGTTCTA
GAGTCCGCAAAAATCACCAGTCTCTCTCTACAAATCTATCTCTCTCTATTTTTCTCCAGAATAATGTGTG
AGTAGTTCCCAGATAAGGGAATTAGGGTTCTTATAGGGTTTCGCTCATGTGTTGAGCATATAAGAAACCC
TTAGTATGTATTTGTATTTGTAAAATACTTCTATCAATAAAATTTCTAATTCCTAAAACCAAAATCCAGT
GACCGGGCGGCCGCCACCGCGGTGGAGGGGGATCAGATTGTCGTTTCCCGCCTTCAGTTTAAACTATCAG
TGTTTGACAGGATATATTGGCGGGTAAACCTAAGAGAAAAGAGCGTTTATTAGAATAATCGGATATTTAA
AAGGGCGTGAAAAGGTTTATCCGTTCGTCCATTTGTATGTGTACATCACCGACGAGCAAGGCAAGACCGA
GCGCCTTTCCGACGCTCACCGGGCTGGTTGCCCTCGCCGCTGGGCTGGCGGCCGTCTATGGCCCTGCAAA
CGCGCCAGAAACGCCGTCGAAGCCGTGTGCGAGACACCGGCCGCCGGCGTTGTGGATACCTCGCGGAAAA
CTTGGCCCTCACTGACAGATGAGGGGCGGACGTTGACACTTGAGGGGCCGACTCACCCGGCGCGGCGTTG
ACAGATGAGGGGCAGGCTCGATTTCGGCCGGCGACGTGGAGCTGGCCAGCCTCGCAAATCGGCGAAAACG
CCTGATTTTACGCGAGTTTCCCACAGATGATGTGGACAAGCCTGGGGATAAGTGCCCTGCGGTATTGACA
CTTGAGGGGCGCGACTACTGACAGATGAGGGGCGCGATCCTTGACACTTGAGGGGCAGAGTGCTGACAGA
TGAGGGGCGCACCTATTGACATTTGAGGGGCTGTCCACAGGCAGAAAATCCAGCATTTGCAAGGGTTTCC
GCCCGTTTTTCGGCCACCGCTAACCTGTCTTTTAACCTGCTTTTAAACCAATATTTATAAACCTTGTTTT
TAACCAGGGCTGCGCCCTGTGCGCGTGACCGCGCACGCCGAAGGGGGGTGCCCCCCCTTCTCGAACCCTC
CCGGCCCGCTAACGCGGGCCTCCCATCCCCCCAGGGGCTGCGCCCCTCGGCCGCGAACGGCCTCACCCCA
AAAATGGCAGCGCTGGCAGTCCTTGCCATTGCCGGGATCGGGGCAGTAACGGGATGGGCGATCAGCCCGA
CAAGCTACCCCTATTTGTTTATTTTTCTAAATACATTCAAATATGTATCCGCTCATGAGACAATAACCCT
GATAAATGCTTCAATAATATTGAAAAAGGAAGAGTATGAGTATTCAACATTTCCGTGTCGCCCTTATTCC
CTTTTTTGCGGCATTTTGCCTTCCTGTTTTTGCTCACCCAGAAACGCTGGTGAAAGTAAAAGATGCTGAA
GATCAGTTGGGTGCACGAGTGGGTTACATCGAACTGGATCTCAACAGCGGTAAGATCCTTGAGAGTTTTC
GCCCCGAAGAACGTTTTCCAATGATGAGCACTTTTAAAGTTCTGCTATGTGGCGCGGTATTATCCCGTAT
TGACGCCGGGCAAGAGCAACTCGGTCGCCGCATACACTATTCTCAGAATGACTTGGTTGAGTACTCACCA
GTCACAGAAAAGCATCTTACGGATGGCATGACAGTAAGAGAATTATGCAGTGCTGCCATAACCATGAGTG
ATAACACTGCGGCCAACTTACTTCTGACAACGATCGGAGGACCGAAGGAGCTAACCGCTTTTTTGCACAA
CATGGGGGATCATGTAACTCGCCTTGATCGTTGGGAACCGGAGCTGAATGAAGCCATACCAAACGACGAG
CGTGACACCACGATGCCTGTAGCAATGGCAACAACGTTGCGCAAACTATTAACTGGCGAACTACTTACTC
TAGCTTCCCGGCAACAATTAATAGACTGGATGGAGGCGGATAAAGTTGCAGGACCACTTCTGCGCTCGGC
CCTTCCGGCTGGCTGGTTTATTGCTGATAAATCTGGAGCCGGTGAGCGTGGGTCTCGCGGTATCATTGCA
GCACTGGGGCCAGATGGTAAGCCCTCCCGTATCGTAGTTATCTACACGACGGGGAGTCAGGCAACTATGG
ATGAACGAAATAGACAGATCGCTGAGATAGGTGCCTCACTGATTAAGCATTGGTAACTGTCAGACCAAGT
TTACTCATATATACTTTAGATTGATTTAAAACTTCATTTTTAATTTAAAAGGATCTAGGTGAAGATCCTT
TTTGATAATCTCATGACCAAAATCCCTTAACGTGAGTTTTCGTTCCACTGAGCGTCAGACCCCGTAGAAA
AGATCAAAGGATCTTCTTGAGATCCTTTTTTTCTGCGCGTAATCTGCTGCTTGCAAACAAAAAAACCACC
GCTACCAGCGGTGGTTTGTTTGCCGGATCAAGAGCTACCAACTCTTTTTCCGAAGGTAACTGGCTTCAGC
AGAGCGCAGATACCAAATACTGTCCTTCTAGTGTAGCCGTAGTTAGGCCACCACTTCAAGAACTCTGTAG
CACCGCCTACATACCTCGCTCTGCTAATCCTGTTACCAGTGGCTGCTGCCAGTGGCGATAAGTCGTGTCT
TACCGGGTTGGACTCAAGACGATAGTTACCGGATAAGGCGCAGCGGTCGGGCTGAACGGGGGGTTCGTGC
ACACAGCCCAGCTTGGAGCGAACGACCTACACCGAACTGAGATACCTACAGCGTGAGCTATGAGAAAGCG
CCACGCTTCCCGAAGGGAGAAAGGCGGACAGGTATCCGGTAAGCGGCAGGGTCGGAACAGGAGAGCGCAC
GAGGGAGCTTCCAGGGGGAAACGCCTGGTATCTTTATAGTCCTGTCGGGTTTCGCCACCTCTGACTTGAG
CGTCGATTTTTGTGATGCTCGTCAGGGGGGCGGAGCCTATGGAAAAACGCCAGCAACGCGGCCTTTTTAC
GGTTCCTGGCCTTTTGCTGGCCTTTTGCTCACATGGACTCTAGCTAGAGGATCACAGGCAGCAACGCTCT
GTCATCGTTACAATCAACATGCTACCCTCCGCGAGATCATCCGTGTTTCAAACCCGGCAGCTTAGTTGCC
GTTCTTCCGAATAGCATCGGTAACATGAGCAAAGTCTGCCGCCTTACAACGGCTCTCCCGCTGACGCCGT
CCCGGACTGATGGGCTGCCTGTATCGAGTGGTGATTTTGTGCCGAGCTGCCGGTCGGGGAGCTGTTGGCT
GGCTGGTGGCAGGATATATTGTGGTGTAAACAAATTGACGCTTAGACAACTTAATAACACATTGCGGACG
TTTTTAATGATCGAATACTAACGTCTCTACCAGATATCAGCTTGCATGCCGGTCGATCTAGTAACATAGA
TGACACCGCGCGCGATAATTTATCCTAGTTTGCGCGCTATATTTTGTTTTCTATCGCGTATTAAATGTAT
AATTGCGGGACTCTAATCATAAAAACCCATCTCATAAATAACGTCATGCATTACATGTTAATTATTACAT
GCTTAACGTAATTCAACAGAAATTATATGATAATCATCGCAAGACCGGCAACAGGATTCAATCTTAAGAA
ACTTTATTGCCAAATGTTTGAACGATCTGCTTGACTCTAGGGGTCATCAGATTTCGGTGACGGGCAGGAC
CGGACGGGGCGGCACCGGCAGGCTGAAGTCCAGCTGCCAGAAACCCACGTCATGCCAGTTCCCGTGCTTG
AAGCCGGCCGCCCGCAGCATGCCGCGGGGGGCATATCCGAGCGCCTCGTGCATGCGCACGCTCGGGTCGT
TGGGCAGCCCGATGACAGCGACCACGCTCTTGAAGCCCTGTGCCTCCAGGGACTTCAGCAGGTGGGTGTA
GAGCGTGGAGCCCAGTCCCGTCCGCTGGTGGCGGGGGGAGACGTACACGGTCGACTCGGCCGTCCAGTCG
TAGGCGTTGCGTGCCTTCCAGGGACCCGCGTAGGCGATGCCGGCGACCTCGCCGTCCACCTCGGCGACGA
GCCAGGGATAGCGCTCCCGCAGACGGACGAGGTCGTCCGTCCACTCCTGCGGTTCCTGCGGCTCGGTACG
GAAGTTGACCGTGCTTGTCTCGATGTAGTGGTTGACGATGGTGCAGACCGCCGGCATGTCCGCCTCGGTG
GCACGGCGGATGTCGGCCGGGCGTCGTTCTGGGCTCATGGTAGATCCCCTCGATCGAGTTGAGAGTGAAT
ATGAGACTCTAATTGGATACCGAGGGGAATTTATGGAACGTCAGTGGAGCATTTTTGACAAGAAATATTT
GCTAGCTGATAGTGACCTTAGGCGACTTTTGAACGCGCAATAATGGTTTCTGACGTATGTGCTTAGCTCA
TTAAACTCCAGAAACCCGCGGCTCAGTGGCTCCTTCAACGTTGCGGTTCTGTCAGTTCCAAACGTAAAAC
GGCTTGTCCCGCGTCATCGGCGGGGGTCATAACGTGACTCCCTTAATTCTCCGCTCATGATCAGATTGTC
GTTTCCCGCCTTCGGTTTGGGCGCGCCCGGTCTCAGAAGACCAGAGGGCTATTGAGACTTTTCAACAAAG
GGTAATATCGGGAAACCTCCTCGGATTCCATTGCCCAGCTATCTGTCACTTCATCGAAAGGACAGTAGAA
AAGGAAGATGGCTTCTACAAATGCCATCATTGCGATAAAGGAAAGGCTATCGTTCAAGAATGCCTCTACC
GACAGTGGTCCCAAAGATGGACCCCCACCCACGAGGAACATCGTGGAAAAAGAAGACGTTCCAACCACGT
CTTCAAAGCAAGTGGATTGATGTGATAACATGGTGGAGCACGACACTCTCGTCTACTCCAAGAATATCAA
AGATACAGTCTCAGAAGACCAGAGGGCTATTGAGACTTTTCAACAAAGGGTAATATCGGGAAACCTCCTC
GGATTCCATTGCCCAGCTATCTGTCACTTCATCGAAAGGACAGTAGAAAAGGAAGATGGCTTCTACAAAT
GCCATCATTGCGATAAAGGAAAGGCTATCGTTCAAGAATGCCTCTACCGACAGTGGTCCCAAAGATGGAC
CCCCACCCACGAGGAACATCGTGGAAAAAGAAGACGTTCCAACCACGTCTTCAAAGCAAGTGGATTGATG
TGATATCTCCACTGACGTAAGGGATGACGCACAATCCCACTATCCTTCGCAAGACCCTTCCTCTATATAA
GGAAGTTCATTTCATTTGGAGAGGACC
Features (pLannotate 1.2.2; 20 found; start..end, strand, type, name):
    364..488     +  protein_bind   attR1: mutant version of attR; recombination site for the Gateway® LR reaction LR Clonase™
    513..543     +  promoter       lac UV5 promoter: E. coli lac promoter with an "up" mutation
    568..596     +  promoter       cat promoter (fragment): promoter of the E. coli cat gene encoding chloramphenicol acetyltransferase
    597..1256    +  CDS            CmR: chloramphenicol acetyltransferase; cat; confers resistance to chloramphenicol
   1435..1593    +  CDS            ccdA (fragment): CCDA_ECO57 - Also known as H, letA. Experimental evidence at protein level: Swiss-Prot protein existence level 1. Antitoxin component of a type II toxin-antitoxin (TA) system which inhibits the post-segregational killing (PSK) of plasmid-free cells, also referred to as a plasmid addiction system. Binds to and blocks the activity of CcdB; will also remove bound CcdB protein from the CcdB-GyrA complex by forming a CcdA-CcdB complex, a process termed rejuvenation. Functions as a transcriptional corepressor for the ccdAB operon, repression also requires CcdB (By similarity). From Escherichia coli
   1598..1900    +  CDS            ccdB: CCDB_ECOLI - Also known as G, letB, letD. Experimental evidence at protein level: Swiss-Prot protein existence level 1. Toxic component of a type II toxin-antitoxin (TA) system, functioning in plasmid maintainence. Responsible for the post- segregational killing (PSK) of plasmid-free cells, also referred to as a plasmid addiction system. Half-life of over 2 hours. Cell killing by CcdB is accompanied by filamentation, defects in chromosome and plasmid segregation, defects in cell division, formation of anucleate cells, decreased DNA synthesis and plasmid loss. Interferes with the activity of DN
   1944..2068    -  protein_bind   attR2: mutant version of attR; recombination site for the Gateway® LR reaction LR Clonase™
   2151..2310    +  polyA_signal   CaMV poly(A) signal (fragment): cauliflower mosaic virus polyadenylation signal
   2317..2337    -  misc_feature   MCS (fragment): pBluescript multiple cloning site
   2385..2409    +  misc_feature   RB T-DNA repeat: right border repeat from nopaline C58 T-DNA
   2629..3160    +  rep_origin     oriV: incP origin of replication
   3224..3301    +  CDS            klaC (fragment): KLAC_ECOLX - Also known as telB. Protein predicted: Swiss-Prot protein existence level 4. Belongs to the kla operon, which is associated with cryptic tellurite resistance, and IncW plasmid fertility inhibition. From Escherichia coli.
   3304..3395    +  promoter       AmpR promoter: bla
   3396..4256    +  CDS            AmpR: β-lactamase; bla; confers resistance to ampicillin, carbenicillin, and related antibiotics
   4427..5015    +  rep_origin     ori: high-copy-number ColE1/pMB1/pBR322/pUC origin of replication
   5327..5351    +  misc_feature   LB T-DNA repeat: left border repeat from nopaline C58 T-DNA
   5445..5697    -  terminator     NOS terminator: nopaline synthase terminator and poly(A) signal
   5720..6268    -  CDS            bar: PAT_STRHY - Experimental evidence at protein level: Swiss-Prot protein existence level 1. Inactivates phosphinothricin (PPT) by transfer of an acetyl group from acetyl CoA. Can also acetylate demethylphosphinothricin but not PTT or glutamate. This enzyme is an effector of phosphinothricin tripeptide (PTT or bialaphos) resistance. From Streptomyces hygroscopicus. Introduced by genetic manipulation and expressed in glufosinate-tolerant maize by Dekalb Genetics.
   6310..6489    -  promoter       NOS promoter: nopaline synthase promoter
   6633..7306    +  promoter       CaMV 35S promoter (enhanced): cauliflower mosaic virus 35S promoter with a duplicated enhancer region
