[The description below was written by a language model from this plasmid's Addgene catalogue record and pLannotate feature annotations shown in this document.]
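Description:
pLEELA is an empty Gateway destination (DEST) binary vector for plant expression, built on the pAMPAT-MCS binary backbone and delivered as T-DNA, as its nopaline-type left and right border repeats indicate. The backbone carries two origins: a ColE1/pMB1-type ori for E. coli and an incP oriV, the broad-host-range origin typically used for maintenance in Agrobacterium. The catalogue lists the plasmid as low copy. Bacterial selection is by ampicillin through the backbone bla gene, together with chloramphenicol through the CmR gene in the Gateway cassette. Because the cassette also encodes the CcdB toxin, the unrecombined vector has to be propagated in a ccdB-tolerant strain.

Within the T-DNA, an enhanced CaMV 35S promoter with a duplicated enhancer (recorded as 2xPro35S) reads into the attR1–CmR–ccdB–attR2 cassette, which is followed by a CaMV polyadenylation signal. The catalogue notes that an intron was introduced 3' of the 35S promoter. It is not annotated in the feature table, but would fall in the unannotated stretch between the promoter, which ends at the plasmid's numbering origin, and attR1. In an LR reaction with an entry clone, the gene of interest replaces the CmR/ccdB segment, so loss of ccdB counterselects non-recombinant plasmids in standard E. coli strains. The insert is then placed under strong constitutive 35S control. Adjacent to the left border and in the opposite orientation, a NOS promoter–bar–NOS terminator unit expresses phosphinothricin acetyltransferase, giving Basta (glufosinate) resistance for selecting transformed plants.

The vector is used for constitutive overexpression of Gateway-cloned coding sequences in plants. The associated publication concerns Arabidopsis thaliana.
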