Addgene plasmid #79752: pLEELA
Purpose: (Empty Backbone) binary DEST vector for plant expression
Depositing lab: Nico Dissmeyer & Marc Jakoby. Depositing organization: Max Planck Institute for Plant Breeding Research. Publication: FRU (BHLH029) is required for induction of iron mobilization genes in Arabidopsis thaliana. Jakoby M, Wang HY, Reidt W, Weisshaar B, Bauer P. FEBS Lett. 2004 Nov 19;577(3):528-34. 10.1016/j.febslet.2004.10.062 PubMed 15556641.
Backbone
  Vector backbone: Binary vector pAMPAT-MCS
  Modifications to backbone: introduction of intron 3' of 35S promoter
  Vector type: Plant Expression
  Promoter: 2xPro35S
  Selectable markers: Basta
Growth in bacteria
  Bacterial resistance: Chloramphenicol and Ampicillin, 25 & 100 μg/mL
  Growth temperature: 37°C
  Growth strain: ccdB Survival
  Copy number: Low Copy
Gene/Insert
  Cloning method: Gateway Cloning
  Sequencing primers: 5′ gaccggcaacaggattcaatcttaag; 3′ GAATTAGAAATTTTATTGATAGAAG
Resource information
  A portion of this plasmid was derived from a plasmid made by: Marc Jakoby
Terms and licenses: Academic/Nonprofit Terms; Industry Terms: Not Available to Industry
How to cite: pLEELA was a gift from Nico Dissmeyer & Marc Jakoby (Addgene plasmid # 79752 ; http://n2t.net/addgene:79752 ; RRID:Addgene_79752)
