>Addgene plasmid #79752 | pLEELA | addgene partial sequence | sequence record 156989 | NOSterm-R 5'-attgccaaatgtttgaacga-3'
CGGACGGGGCGGCACCGGCAGGCTGAAGTCCAGCTGCCAGAAACCCACGTCATGCCAGTTCCCGTGCTTG
AAGCCGGCCGCCCGCAGCATGCCGCGGGGGGCATATCCGAGCGCCTCGTGCATGCGCACGCTCGGGTCGT
TGGGCAGCCCGATGACAGCGACCACGCTCTTGAAGCCCTGTGCCTCCAGGGACTTCAGCAGGTGGGTGTA
GAGCGTGGAGCCCAGTCCCGTCCGCTGGTGGCGGGGGGAGACGTACACGGTCGACTCGGCCGTCCAGTCG
TAGGCGTTGCGTGCCTTCCAGGGACCCGCGTAGGCGATGCCGGCGACCTCGCCGTCCACCTCGGCGACGA
GCCAGGGATAGCGCTCCCGCAGACGGACGAGGTCGTCCGTCCACTCCTGCGGTTCCTGCGGCTCGGTACG
GAAGTTGACCGTGCTTGTCTCGATGTAGTGGTTGACGATGGTGCAGACCGCCGGCATGTCCGCCTCGGTG
GCACGGCGGATGTCGGCCGGGCGTCGTTCTGGGCTCATGGTAGATCCCCTCGATCGAGTTGAGAGTGAAT
ATGAGACTCTAATTGGATACCGAGGGGAATTTATGGAACGTCAGTGGAGCATTTTTGACAAGAAATATTT
GCTAGCTGATAGTGACCTTA
