>Addgene plasmid #79752 | pLEELA | addgene partial sequence | sequence record 156990 | ccdb-rev 5'-ATATGCACCACCGGGTAAAG-3'
AAGAGCCGTTCATTTCAATAAACCGGGCGACCTCAGCCATCCCTTCCTGATTTTCCGCTTTCCAGCGTTC
GGCACGCAGACGACGGGCTTCATTCTGCATGGTTGTGCTTACCAGACCGGAGATATTGACATCATATATG
CCTTGAGCAACTGATAGCTGTCGCTGTCAACTGTCACTGTAATACGCTGCTTCATAGCA
