>Addgene plasmid #79752 | pLEELA | addgene partial sequence | sequence record 159507 | 35S-promoter 5'-CTATCCTTCGCAAGACCCTTC-3'
TCCTCCTCTGCTAACGTAAGCCTCTCTGTTTTTTTTCTCTGTTTCTTTTGAAATGAATCCAATTAGTGAT
GATAATCTGTGTTTGATGTATCATTGATTTAACATCTTGACAATGAATCGTGATCGGAAGTGATAAAGTT
ATGGGTCAACGGTTTCAAAGAGAGAGAAAGACTTTTAGAGTCAACTCTCGACTCTTTCTTAATTATGTTA
TTGCTATTTGTCTCTTTTCTTGAAGTCTGAACAATTCTTGGGATTGTTTTGCAGGTTCTAGCTTCTCCAA
CCACAGGAATTCATCGCCCGGGACTGGGTTATCACAAGTTTGTACAAAAAAGCTGAACGAGAAACG
